>Addgene plasmid #222454 | pCHW101020 | addgene full sequence | sequence record 454080 | Addgene NGS Result
ACTATTGTCTTCTGCACGAAGTGGTTTAAACTATCAGTGTTTGACAGGATATATTGGCGGGTAAACCTAA
GAGAAAAGAGCGTTTATTAGAATAATCGGATATTTAAAAGGGCGTGAAAAGGTTTATCCGTTCGTCCATT
TGTATGTGCATGCCAACCACAGGGTTCCCCAGATCAGGCGCTGGCTGCTGAACCCCCAGCCGGAACTGAC
CCCACAAGGCCCTAGCGTTTGCAATGCACCAGGTCATCATTGACCCAGGCGTGTTCCACCAGGCCGCTGC
CTCGCAACTCTTCGCAGGCTTCGCCGACCTGCTCGCGCCACTTCTTCACGCGGGTGGAATCCGATCCGCA
CATGAGGCGGAAGGTTTCCAGCTTGAGCGGGTACGGCTCCCGGTGCGAGCTGAAATAGTCGAACATCCGT
CGGGCCGTCGGCGACAGCTTGCGGTACTTCTCCCATATGAATTTCGTGTAGTGGTCGCCAGCAAACAGCA
CGACGATTTCCTCGTCGATCAGGACCTGGCAACGGGACGTTTTCTTGCCACGGTCCAGGACGCGGAAGCG
GTGCAGCAGCGACACCGATTCCAGGTGCCCAACGCGGTCGGACGTGAAGCCCATCGCCGTCGCCTGTAGG
CGCGACAGGCATTCCTCGGCCTTCGTGTAATACCGGCCATTGATCGACCAGCCCAGGTCCTGGCAAAGCT
CGTAGAACGTGAAGGTGATCGGCTCGCCGATAGGGGTGCGCTTCGCGTACTCCAACACCTGCTGCCACAC
CAGTTCGTCATCGTCGGCCCGCAGCTCGACGCCGGTGTAGGTGATCTTCACGTCCTTGTTGACGTGGAAA
ATGACCTTGTTTTGCAGCGCCTCGCGCGGGATTTTCTTGTTGCGCGTGGTGAACAGGGCAGAGCGGGCCG
TGTCGTTTGGCATCGCTCGCATCGTGTCCGGCCACGGCGCAATATCGAACAAGGAAAGCTGCATTTCCTT
GATCTGCTGCTTCGTGTGTTTCAGCAACGCGGCCTGCTTGGCCTCGCTGACCTGTTTTGCCAGGTCCTCG
CCGGCGGTTTTTCGCTTCTTGGTCGTCATAGTTCCTCGCGTGTCGATGGTCATCGACTTCGCCAAACCTG
CCGCCTCCTGTTCAAGACGACGCGAACGCTCCACGGCGGCCGATGGCGCGGGCAGGGCAGGGGGAGCCAG
TTGCACGCTGTCGCGCTCGATCTTGGCCGTAGCTTGCTGGACCATCGAGCCGACGGACTGGAAGGTTTCG
CGGGGCGCACGCATGACGGTGCGGCTTGCGATGGTTTCGGCATCCTCGGCGGAAAACCCCGCGTCGATCA
GTTCTTGCCTGTATGCCTTCCGGTCAAACGTCCGATTCATTCACCCTCCTTGCGGGATTGCCCCGACTCA
CGCCGGGGCAATGTGCCCTTATTCCTGATTTGACCCGCCTGGTGCCTTGGTGTCCAGATAATCCACCTTA
TCGGCAATGAAGTCGGTCCCGTAGACCGTCTGGCCGTCCTTCTCGTACTTGGTATTCCGAATCTTGCCCT
GCACGAATACCAGCGACCCCTTGCCCAAATACTTGCCGTGGGCCTCGGCCTGAGAGCCAAAACACTTGAT
GCGGAAGAAGTCGGTGCGCTCCTGCTTGTCGCCGGCATCGTTGCGCCACATCTAGGATCTGCCAGGAACC
GTAAAAAGGCCGCGTTGCTGGCGTTTTTCCATAGGCTCCGCCCCCCTGACGAGCATCACAAAAATCGACG
CTCAAGTCAGAGGTGGCGAAACCCGACAGGACTATAAAGATACCAGGCGTTTCCCCCTGGAAGCTCCCTC
GTGCGCTCTCCTGTTCCGACCCTGCCGCTTACCGGATACCTGTCCGCCTTTCTCCCTTCGGGAAGCGTGG
CGCTTTCTCATAGCTCACGCTGTAGGTATCTCAGTTCGGTGTAGGTCGTTCGCTCCAAGCTGGGCTGTGT
GCACGAACCCCCCGTTCAGCCCGACCGCTGCGCCTTATCCGGTAACTATCGTCTTGAGTCCAACCCGGTA
AGACACGACTTATCGCCACTGGCAGCAGCCACTGGTAACAGGATTAGCAGAGCGAGGTATGTAGGCGGTG
CTACAGAGTTCTTGAAGTGGTGGCCTAACTACGGCTACACTAGAAGAACAGTATTTGGTATCTGCGCTCT
GCTGAAGCCAGTTACCTTCGGAAAAAGAGTTGGTAGCTCTTGATCCGGCAAACAAACCACCGCTGGTAGC
GGTGGTTTTTTTGTTTGCAAGCAGCAGATTACGCGCAGAAAAAAAGGATCTCAAGAAGATCCTTTGATCT
TTTCTACGGGGTCTGACGCTCAGTGGAACGAAAACTCACGTTAAGGGATTTTGGTCATGAGATTATCAAA
AAGGATCTTCACCTAGATCCTTTTAAATTAAAAATGAAGTTTTAAATCAATCTAAAGTATATATGAGTAA
ACTTGGTCTGACAGTTACCAATGCTTAATCAGTGAGGCACCTATCTCAGCGATCTGTCTATTTCGTTCAT
CCATAGTTGCCTGACTCCCCGTCGTGTAGATAACTACGATACGGGAGGGCTTACCATCTGGCCCCAGTGC
TGCAATGATACCGCGAGAACCACGCTCACCGGCTCCAGATTTATCAGCAATAAACCAGCCAGCCGGAAGG
GCCGAGCGCAGAAGTGGTCCTGCAACTTTATCCGCCTCCATCCAGTCTATTAATTGTTGCCGGGAAGCTA
GAGTAAGTAGTTCGCCAGTTAATAGTTTGCGCAACGTTGTTGCCATTGCTACAGGCATCGTGGTGTCACG
CTCGTCGTTTGGTATGGCTTCATTCAGCTCCGGTTCCCAACGATCAAGGCGAGTTACATGATCCCCCATG
TTGTGCAAAAAAGCGGTTAGCTCCTTCGGTCCTCCGATCGTTGTCAGAAGTAAGTTGGCCGCAGTGTTAT
CACTCATGGTTATGGCAGCACTGCATAATTCTCTTACTGTCATGCCATCCGTAAGATGCTTTTCTGTGAC
TGGTGAGTACTCAACCAAGTCATTCTGAGAATAGTGTATGCGGCGACCGAGTTGCTCTTGCCCGGCGTCA
ATACGGGATAATACCGCGCCACATAGCAGAACTTTAAAAGTGCTCATCATTGGAAAACGTTCTTCGGGGC
GAAAACTCTCAAGGATCTTACCGCTGTTGAGATCCAGTTCGATGTAACCCACTCGTGCACCCAACTGATC
TTCAGCATCTTTTACTTTCACCAGCGTTTCTGGGTGAGCAAAAACAGGAAGGCAAAATGCCGCAAAAAAG
GGAATAAGGGCGACACGGAAATGTTGAATACTCATACTCTTCCTTTTTCAATATTATTGAAGCATTTATC
AAGGTTATTGTCTCATGAGCGGATACATATTTGAATGTATTTAGAAAAATAAACAAATAGGGGTTCCGCG
CACGAATTGGCCAGCGCTGCCATTTTTGGGGTGAGGCCGTTCGCGGCCGAGGGGCGCAGCCCCTGGGGGG
ATGGGAGGCCCGCGTTAGCGGGCCGGGAGGGTTCGAGAAGGGGGGGCACCCCCCTTCGGCGTGCGCGGTC
ACGCGCACAGGGCGCAGCCCTGGTTAAAAACAAGGTTTATAAATATTGGTTTAAAAGCAGGTTAAAAGAC
AGGTTAGCGGTGGCCGAAAAACGGGCGGAAACCCTTGCAAATGCTGGATTTTCTGCCTGTGGACAGCCCC
TCAAATGTCAATAGGTGCGCCCCTCATCTGTCAGCACTCTGCCCCTCAAGTGTCAAGGATCGCGCCCCTC
ATCTGTCAGTAGTCGCGCCCCTCAAGTGTCAATACCGCAGGGCACTTATCCCCAGGCTTGTCCACATCAT
CTGTGGGAAACTCGCGTAAAATCAGGCGTTTTCGCCGATTTGCGAGGCTGGCCAGCTCCACGTCGCCGGC
CGAAATCGAGCCTGCCCCTCATCTGTCAACGCCGCGCCGGGTGAGTCGGCCCCTCAAGTGTCAACGTCCG
CCCCTCATCTGTCAGTGAGGGCCAAGTTTTCCGCGAGGTATCCACAACGCCGGCGGCCGCGGTGTCTCGC
ACACGGCTTCGACGGCGTTTCTGGCGCGTTTGCAGGGCCATAGACGGCCGCCAGCCCAGCGGCGAGGGCA
ACCAGCCCGGTGAGCGTCGCAAAGGAGATCCTGATCTGACTGATGGGCTGCCTGTATCGAGTGGTGATTT
TGTGCCGAGCTGCCGGTCGGGGAGCTGTTGGCTGGCTGGTGGCAGGATATATTGTGGTGTAAACAAATTG
ACGCTTAGACAACTTAATAACACATTGCGGACGTTTTTAATGTACTGGGGTGGATGCAGTGGGCCCCACT
CTGTGAAGACAAGCAAGAATTCAAGCTTGGAGGAATTCCAATCCCACAAAAATCTGAGCTTAACAGCACA
GTTGCTCCTCTCAGAGCAGAATCGGGTATTCAACACCCTCATATCAACTACTACGTTGTGTATAACGGTC
CACATGCCGGTATATACGATGACTGGGGTTGTACAAAGGCGGCAACAAACGGCGTTCCCGGAGTTGCACA
CAAGAAATTTGCCACTATTACAGAGGCAAGAGCAGCAGCTGACGCGTACACAACAAGTCAGCAAACAGAC
AGGTTGAACTTCATCCCCAAAGGAGAAGCTCAACTCAAGCCCAAGAGCTTTGCTAAGGCCCTAACAAGCC
CACCAAAGCAAAAAGCCCACTGGCTCACGCTAGGAACCAAAAGGCCCAGCAGTGATCCAGCCCCAAAAGA
GATCTCCTTTGCCCCGGAGATTACAATGGACGATTTCCTCTATCTTTACGATCTAGGAAGGAAGTTCGAA
GGTGAAGGTGACGACACTATGTTCACCACTGATAATGAGAAGGTTAGCCTCTTCAATTTCAGAAAGAATG
CTGACCCACAGATGGTTAGAGAGGCCTACGCAGCAAGTCTCATCAAGACGATCTACCCGAGTAACAATCT
CCAGGAGATCAAATACCTTCCCAAGAAGGTTAAAGATGCAGTCAAAAGATTCAGGACTAATTGCATCAAG
AACACAGAGAAAGACATATTTCTCAAGATCAGAAGTACTATTCCAGTATGGACGATTCAAGGCTTGCTTC
ATAAACCAAGGCAAGTAATAGAGATTGGAGTCTCTAAAAAGGTAGTTCCTACTGAATCTAAGGCCATGCA
TGGAGTCTAAGATTCAAATCGAGGATCTAACAGAACTCGCCGTCAAGACTGGCGAACAGTTCATACAGAG
TCTTTTACGACTCAATGACAAGAAGAAAATCTTCGTCAACATGGTGGAGCACGACACTCTGGTCTACTCC
AAAAATGTCAAAGATACAGTCTCAGAAGATCAAAGGGCTATTGAGACTTTTCAACAAAGGATAATTTCGG
GAAACCTCCTCGGATTCCATTGCCCAGCTATCTGTCACTTCATCGAAAGGACAGTAGAAAAGGAAGGTGG
CTCCTACAAATGCCATCATTGCGATAAAGGAAAGGCTATCATTCAAGATCTCTCTGCCGACAGTGGTCCC
AAAGATGGACCCCCACCCACGAGGAGCATCGTGGAAAAAGAAGAGGTTCCAACCACGTCTACAAAGCAAG
TGGATTGATGTGACATCTCCACTGACGTAAGGGATGACGCACAATCCCACTATCCTTCGCAAGACCCTTC
CTCTATATAAGGAAGTTCATTTCATTTGGAGAGGACACGCTCGAGTATAAGAGCTCATTTTTACAACAAT
TACCAACAACAACAAACAACAAACAACATTACAATTACATTTACAATTATCGATACAATGGTCGTAATTA
ACGGGGTCAAATATGCCTGTGAAACGTGTATCAGGGGTCACAGGGCGGCGCAGTGTACTCACACTGATGG
TCCGCTACAGATGATCAGACGCAAGGGTAGACCATCGACCACATGTGGCCATTGTAAAGAGCTGAGAAGA
ACCAAGAACTTCAACCCATCCGGTGGGTGCATGTGTGCCTCTGCACGACGGCCAGCTGTTGGCAGCAAGG
AAGATGAAACACGATGTCGTTGTGATGAGGGTGAACCTTGTAAATGTCATACCAAGAGGAAAAGCAGCCG
GAAATCAAAGGGAGGGTCATGCCACAGAAGGGCAAATGATGAAGCAGCGCATGTCAATGGTCTTGGTATT
GCAGATCTGGACGTTCTTTTGGGCCTAAATGGTCGCTCGTCGGATGTAGACATGACAACCACATTGCCGA
GTTTGAAGCCACCTCTGCAAAACGGAGAAATTAAGGCCGACAGCATTGACAATCTTGATTTGGCTTCCCT
CGATCCGCTTGAGCAAAGCCCTAGTATATCTATGGAACCTGTTAGTATCAATGAAACAGGAAGCGCATAT
ACAACTACGAACACAGCACTAAACGATATTGACATTCCATTCTCCATCAATGAGTTGAACGAGCTATACA
AACAAGTATCTTCGCATAACTCACATTCACAGCCATATTCGCCAACGCAGGCGGGCGAAGGAACCCTGAG
CGAGGCCCTCTTGCAGCTTCAGTTCGATGACGAAGATTTGGGAGCCCTGCTGGGTAACAGCACAGACCCT
GCCGTATTCACCGATCTCGCATCCGTGGACAACAGCGAGTTTCAGCAGCTCTTGAATCAGGGAATCCCGG
TCGCACCTCATACCACAGAGCCCATGCTGATGGAATACCCGGAGGCTATCACGCGACTGGTGACCGGCGC
ACAGCGACCACCCGATCCAGCCCCTGCCCCACTGGGTGCCCCGGGTTTGCCCAATGGCCTCCTCAGCGGC
GATGAGGATTTCTCCAGCATCGCTGATATGGATTTCTCCGCTTTGCTGAGCCAGATAAGCTCCCCTAAAA
AGAAGCGTAAAGTCTAAGCTTGTCAAGCAGATCGTTCAAACATTTGGCAATAAAGTTTCTTAAGATTGAA
TCCTGTTGCCGGTCTTGCGATGATTATCATATAATTTCTGTTGAATTACGTTAAGCATGTAATAATTAAC
ATGTAATGCATGACGTTATTTATGAGATGGGTTTTTATGATTAGAGTCCCGCAATTATACATTTAATACG
CGATAGAAAACAAAATATAGCGCGCAAACTAGGATAAATTATCGCGCGCGGTGTCATCTATGTTACTAGA
TCGACGCT
Features (pLannotate 1.2.2; 15 found; start..end, strand, type, name):
     42..66      +  misc_feature   RB T-DNA repeat: right border repeat from nopaline C58 T-DNA
    178..198     -  CDS            TetR (fragment): tetracycline resistance regulatory protein; tetR
    225..1370    -  CDS            trfA: TRFA_ECOLX - Experimental evidence at protein level: Swiss-Prot protein existence level 1. Also involved in plasmid copy number control, promoting intermolecular coupling of protein bound iterons at oriV, which inhibits replication initiation. From Escherichia coli.
   1706..2294    -  rep_origin     ori: high-copy-number ColE1/pMB1/pBR322/pUC origin of replication
   2465..3325    -  CDS            AmpR: β-lactamase; bla; confers resistance to ampicillin, carbenicillin, and related antibiotics
   3326..3430    -  promoter       AmpR promoter: bla
   3517..4148    -  rep_origin     oriV: incP origin of replication
   4240..4264    +  misc_feature   LB T-DNA repeat: left border repeat from nopaline C58 T-DNA
   4372..5178    +  CDS            IBMP_CAMVB (fragment): Experimental evidence at protein level: Swiss-Prot protein existence level 1. Enhances the ribosomal termination-reinitiation event leading to the translation of major open reading frames on the polycistronic viral RNAs. From Cauliflower mosaic virus (strain Bari 1) (CaMV).
   5362..5707    +  promoter       CaMV 35S promoter: strong constitutive promoter from cauliflower mosaic virus
   5659..5705    +  promoter       minimal CaMV 35S promoter: minimal 35S promoter from cauliflower mosaic virus
   5736..5789    +  misc_feature   TMV Ω: translational enhancer from the tobacco mosaic virus 5'-leader sequence (Gallie et al., 1988)
   5798..6472    +  CDS            CUP2: CUP2_YEAST - Also known as ACE1. Experimental evidence at protein level: Swiss-Prot protein existence level 1. Trans-acting regulatory protein that activates transcription of the CUP1 gene (metallothionein) in response to copper ions. Binds to the CUP1 UAS sequence 5'-GCTTCTTTTCCGCTGA-3'. Binds DNA only in presence of copper or silver. Copper seems to alter the conformation of the protein. From Saccharomyces cerevisiae (strain ATCC 204508 / S288c) (Baker's yeast).
   6482..6853    +  CDS            RELA (fragment): TF65_HUMAN - Also known as NFKB3. Experimental evidence at protein level: Swiss-Prot protein existence level 1. NF-kappa-B is a pleiotropic transcription factor present in almost all cell types and is the endpoint of a series of signal transduction events that are initiated by a vast array of stimuli related to many biological processes such as inflammation, immunity, differentiation, cell growth, tumorigenesis and apoptosis. NF-kappa-B is a homo- or heterodimeric complex formed by the Rel-like domain- containing proteins RELA/p65, RELB, NFKB1/p105, NFKB1/p50, REL and NFKB2/p52. The heterodime
   6890..7142    +  terminator     NOS terminator: nopaline synthase terminator and poly(A) signal
