[The description below was written by a language model from this plasmid's Addgene catalogue record and pLannotate feature annotations shown in this document.]
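Description:
pCHW101020 is a Golden Gate (MoClo-style) Level 1, Position 2 plant expression module built in the pICH47742 backbone. The 7.1 kb plasmid is a binary-type vector: nopaline-type left and right T-DNA border repeats flank the payload, and the backbone carries both a high-copy ColE1/pUC origin for propagation in E. coli and the broad-host-range incP oriV with its trfA replication initiator, which allows maintenance in Agrobacterium. Selection in bacteria is by ampicillin/carbenicillin through the β-lactamase gene. No plant selectable marker is annotated within the T-DNA.

The payload is a single transcription unit, 35S::CUP2-p65::NOS. A CaMV 35S promoter drives transcription; the upstream match to a CaMV open reading frame most likely reflects extended viral promoter sequence rather than an expressed gene. The promoter is followed by the TMV Ω leader as a translational enhancer. The coding region fuses the yeast copper-responsive transcription factor CUP2 (ACE1), which binds its target DNA only in the presence of copper or silver ions, to a fragment of human RELA/p65, presumably supplying its transcriptional activation domain. The nopaline synthase terminator provides the polyadenylation signal. The result is a constitutively expressed synthetic activator whose DNA binding, and therefore activity, depends on copper.

According to the associated work, this module belongs to a tightly regulated copper-inducible transient expression system for Nicotiana benthamiana. As a Position 2 Level 1 part, it is designed to be combined with neighbouring modules, such as a reporter or gene of interest under a CUP2-responsive promoter, into multigene Level 2 assemblies; the record does not detail those partner constructs.
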