Addgene plasmid #222454: pCHW101020
Purpose: Level 1, Position 2 containing 35S::CUP2-p65::NOS.
Depositing lab: Chih-Hang Wu. Depositing organization: Institute of Plant and Microbial Biology, Academia Sinica. Publication: Development of a tightly regulated copper-inducible transient gene expression system in Nicotiana benthamiana incorporating a suicide exon and Cre recombinase. Chiang BJ, Lin KY, Chen YF, Huang CY, Goh FJ, Huang LT, Chen LH, Wu CH. New Phytol. 2024 Oct;244(1):318-331. doi: 10.1111/nph.20021. Epub 2024 Jul 30. PubMed 39081031.
Backbone
  Vector backbone: pICH47742
  Vector type: Plant Expression, Synthetic Biology
Growth in bacteria
  Bacterial resistance: Ampicillin, 100 μg/mL
  Growth temperature: 37°C
  Growth strain: DH5alpha
  Copy number: High Copy
Gene/Insert
  Gene/Insert name: 35S::CUP2-p65::NOS
  Species: Other
  Mutation: no
  Entrez Gene: CUP2 (a.k.a. YGL166W, ACE1)
  Cloning method: Golden Gate
  Sequencing primers: 5′ n/a
Terms and licenses: Academic/Nonprofit Terms; Industry Terms: Not Available to Industry
Depositor comments: Please visit https://doi.org/10.1101/2024.03.23.586378 for bioRxiv preprint.
How to cite: pCHW101020 was a gift from Chih-Hang Wu (Addgene plasmid # 222454 ; http://n2t.net/addgene:222454 ; RRID:Addgene_222454)
